Addgene plasmid #116260: pHAGE-EGFR-H304Y
Purpose: Lentiviral expression of EGFR H304Y
Depositing lab: Gordon Mills & Kenneth Scott. Depositing organization: Baylor College of Medicine. Publication: Systematic Functional Annotation of Somatic Mutations in Cancer. Ng PK, Li J, Jeong KJ, Shao S, Chen H, Tsang YH, Sengupta S, Wang Z, Bhavana VH, Tran R, Soewito S, Minussi DC, Moreno D, Kong K, Dogruluk T, Lu H, Gao J, Tokheim C, Zhou DC, Johnson AM, Zeng J, Ip CKM, Ju Z, Wester M, Yu S, Li Y, Vellano CP, Schultz N, Karchin R, Ding L, Lu Y, Cheung LWT, Chen K, Shaw KR, Meric-Bernstam F, Scott KL, Yi S, Sahni N, Liang H, Mills GB. Cancer Cell. 2018 Mar 12;33(3):450-462.e10. doi: 10.1016/j.ccell.2018.01.021. PubMed 29533785.
Backbone
  Vector backbone: pHAGE
  Vector type: Lentiviral
Growth in bacteria
  Bacterial resistance: Ampicillin, 100 μg/mL
  Growth temperature: 37°C
  Growth strain: Stbl3
  Copy number: High Copy
Gene/Insert
  Gene/Insert name: EGFR
  Species: H. sapiens (human)
  Mutation: H304Y
  Entrez Gene: EGFR (a.k.a. ERBB, ERBB1, ERRP, HER1, NISBD2, NNCIS, PIG61, mENA)
  Cloning method: Gateway Cloning
Terms and licenses: Academic/Nonprofit Terms; Industry Terms: Not Available to Industry
How to cite: pHAGE-EGFR-H304Y was a gift from Gordon Mills & Kenneth Scott (Addgene plasmid # 116260 ; http://n2t.net/addgene:116260 ; RRID:Addgene_116260)
