[The description below was written by a language model from this plasmid's Addgene catalogue record and pLannotate feature annotations shown in this document.]
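Description:
pHAGE-EGFR-H304Y is a 12.1 kb HIV-1-based lentiviral expression plasmid built on the pHAGE backbone to deliver a point-mutant form of the human epidermal growth factor receptor into mammalian cells. It is propagated in E. coli through a high-copy ColE1/pUC-type origin and selected with ampicillin via the β-lactamase gene. A recombination-deficient strain is recorded as the growth host, as is usual for plasmids carrying repeated LTR sequences.

The viral portion contains a truncated 5' LTR, the Ψ packaging signal with an adjoining gag fragment, the Rev response element, the cPPT/CTS and a U3-deleted, self-inactivating 3' LTR. The transfer genome can therefore be packaged and integrated when the helper functions are supplied in trans, but the integrated provirus lacks LTR promoter activity. Between these elements, the constitutive human EF-1α promoter drives the EGFR open reading frame carrying the H304Y substitution. The insert is flanked by attB1 and attB2 sites, consistent with its recorded introduction by Gateway recombination. A V5 epitope tag coding sequence lies downstream of attB2, although the record does not state whether it is read in frame with EGFR. An EMCV IRES then directs translation of EGFP from the same transcript, so transduced cells can be identified or sorted by fluorescence, and a WPRE before the 3' LTR enhances transcript expression. No mammalian drug-selection marker is annotated. Small lac, SV40 and nef fragments in the table appear to be backbone remnants.

The stated purpose is lentiviral expression of EGFR H304Y. The associated publication concerns systematic functional annotation of somatic mutations in cancer, which suggests the construct is used to test this variant's effects in cell-based assays.
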