Features (pLannotate 1.2.2; 27 found; start..end, strand, type, name):
    229..329     +  CDS            Rev (fragment): human immunodeficiency virus 1 (HIV-1) Rev protein; rev; enhances nuclear export of unspliced and incompletely spliced viral mRNAs
    374..491     +  misc_feature   cPPT/CTS: central polypurine tract and central termination sequence of HIV-1
    539..1717    +  promoter       EF-1α promoter: strong constitutive promoter for human elongation factor EF-1α
   1738..1758    +  protein_bind   attB1: mutant version of attB; core recombination site for the Gateway® BP reaction BP Clonase™
   1764..5394    +  CDS            EGFR (fragment) (sequence partly withheld): precursor of human epidermal growth factor receptor
   5398..5422    -  protein_bind   attB2: mutant version of attB; recombination site for the Gateway® BP reaction BP Clonase™
   5475..5516    +  CDS            V5 tag: epitope tag from simian virus 5
   5642..6104    +  misc_feature   IRES: internal ribosome entry site (IRES) of the encephalomyocarditis virus (EMCV)
   6118..6837    +  CDS            EGFP: the original enhanced GFP (Yang et al., 1996) mammalian codon-optimized
   6851..7439    +  misc_feature   WPRE: woodchuck hepatitis virus posttranscriptional regulatory element
   7447..7512    +  CDS            nef (fragment): NEF_HV1Z2 - Experimental evidence at protein level: Swiss-Prot protein existence level 1. Extracellular Nef protein targets CD4(+) T-lymphocytes for apoptosis by interacting with CXCR4 surface receptors. From Human immunodeficiency virus type 1 group M subtype D (isolate Z2/CDC-Z34) (HIV-1).
   7514..7747    +  LTR            3' LTR (ΔU3): self-inactivating 3' long terminal repeat (LTR) from HIV-1
   7952..8056    +  promoter       AmpR promoter: bla
   8057..8917    +  CDS            AmpR: β-lactamase; bla; confers resistance to ampicillin, carbenicillin, and related antibiotics
   9088..9676    +  rep_origin     ori: high-copy-number ColE1/pMB1/pBR322/pUC origin of replication
   9859..9913    +  CDS            lacI (fragment): lac repressor; lacI; The lac repressor binds to the lac operator to inhibit transcription in E. coli. This inhibition can be relieved by adding lactose or isopropyl-β-D-thiogalactopyranoside (IPTG).
   9919..10012   +  rep_origin     SV40 ori (fragment): SV40 origin of replication
  10037..10074   +  CDS            lacI (fragment): lac repressor; lacI; The lac repressor binds to the lac operator to inhibit transcription in E. coli. This inhibition can be relieved by adding lactose or isopropyl-β-D-thiogalactopyranoside (IPTG).
  10087..10108   +  protein_bind   CAP binding site: CAP binding activates transcription in the presence of cAMP. E. coli catabolite activator protein
  10123..10153   +  promoter       lac promoter: promoter for the E. coli lac operon
  10157..10179   +  protein_bind   lac operator (fragment): The lac repressor binds to the lac operator to inhibit transcription in E. coli. This inhibition can be relieved by adding lactose or isopropyl-β-D-thiogalactopyranoside (IPTG). lac repressor encoded by lacI
  10211..10294   +  polyA_signal   SV40 poly(A) signal (fragment): SV40 polyadenylation signal
  10461..10790   +  CDS            nef (fragment): NEF_HV1BR - Experimental evidence at protein level: Swiss-Prot protein existence level 1. Extracellular Nef protein targets CD4(+) T-lymphocytes for apoptosis by interacting with CXCR4 surface receptors (PubMed:14990729). From Human immunodeficiency virus type 1 group M subtype B (isolate BRU/LAI) (HIV-1).
  10838..11095   +  LTR            5' LTR (truncated): truncated 5' long terminal repeat (LTR) from HIV-1
  11142..11267   +  misc_feature   HIV-1 Ψ: packaging signal of human immunodeficiency virus type 1
  11251..11589   +  CDS            HIV-1 gag (fragment): gag protein from human immunodeficiency virus 1; gag
  11764..11997   +  misc_feature   RRE: The Rev response element (RRE) of HIV-1 allows for Rev-dependent mRNA export from the nucleus to the cytoplasm.
>Addgene plasmid #116260 | pHAGE-EGFR-H304Y | addgene full sequence | sequence record 250577 | Addgene NGS Result
CACTCCTTAATTGAAGAATCGCAAAACCAGCAAGAAAAGAATGAACAAGAATTATTGGAATTAGATAAAT
GGGCAAGTTTGTGGAATTGGTTTAACATAACAAATTGGCTGTGGTATATAAAATTATTCATAATGATAGT
AGGAGGCTTGGTAGGTTTAAGAATAGTTTTTGCTGTACTTTCTATAGTGAATAGAGTTAGGCAGGGATAT
TCACCATTATCGTTTCAGACCCACCTCCCAACCCCGAGGGGACCCGACAGGCCCGAAGGAATAGAAGAAG
AAGGTGGAGAGAGAGACAGAGACAGATCCATTCGATTAGTGAACGGATCTCGACGGTATCGCCGAATTCA
CAAATGGCAGTATTCATCCACAATTTTAAAAGAAAAGGGGGGATTGGGGGGTACAGTGCAGGGGAAAGAA
TAGTAGACATAATAGCAACAGACATACAAACTAAAGAATTACAAAAACAAATTACAAAAATTCAAAATTT
TCGGGTTTATTACAGGGACAGCAGAGATCCAGTTTGGACTAGTCGTGAGGCTCCGGTGCCCGTCAGTGGG
CAGAGCGCACATCGCCCACAGTCCCCGAGAAGTTGGGGGGAGGGGTCGGCAATTGAACCGGTGCCTAGAG
AAGGTGGCGCGGGGTAAACTGGGAAAGTGATGTCGTGTACTGGCTCCGCCTTTTTCCCGAGGGTGGGGGA
GAACCGTATATAAGTGCAGTAGTCGCCGTGAACGTTCTTTTTCGCAACGGGTTTGCCGCCAGAACACAGG
TAAGTGCCGTGTGTGGTTCCCGCGGGCCTGGCCTCTTTACGGGTTATGGCCCTTGCGTGCCTTGAATTAC
TTCCACCTGGCTGCAGTACGTGATTCTTGATCCCGAGCTTCGGGTTGGAAGTGGGTGGGAGAGTTCGAGG
CCTTGCGCTTAAGGAGCCCCTTCGCCTCGTGCTTGAGTTGAGGCCTGGCCTGGGCGCTGGGGCCGCCGCG
TGCGAATCTGGTGGCACCTTCGCGCCTGTCTCGCTGCTTTCGATAAGTCTCTAGCCATTTAAAATTTTTG
ATGACCTGCTGCGACGCTTTTTTTCTGGCAAGATAGTCTTGTAAATGCGGGCCAAGATCTGCACACTGGT
ATTTCGGTTTTTGGGGCCGCGGGCGGCGACGGGGCCCGTGCGTCCCAGCGCACATGTTCGGCGAGGCGGG
GCCTGCGAGCGCGGCCACCGAGAATCGGACGGGGGTAGTCTCAAGCTGGCCGGCCTGCTCTGGTGCCTGG
CCTCGCGCCGCCGTGTATCGCCCCGCCCTGGGCGGCAAGGCTGGCCCGGTCGGCACCAGTTGCGTGAGCG
GAAAGATGGCCGCTTCCCGGCCCTGCTGCAGGGAGCTCAAAATGGAGGACGCGGCGCTCGGGAGAGCGGG
CGGGTGAGTCACCCACACAAAGGAAAAGGGCCTTTCCGTCCTCAGCCGTCGCTTCATGTGACTCCACGGA
GTACCGGGCGCCGTCCAGGCACCTCGATTAGTTCTCGAGCTTTTGGAGTACGTCGTCTTTAGGTTGGGGG
GAGGGGTTTTATGCGATGGAGTTTCCCCACACTGAGTGGGTGGAGACTGAAGTTAGGCCAGCTTGGCACT
TGATGTAATTCTCCTTGGAATTTGCCCTTTTTGAGTTTGGATCTTGGTTCATTCTCAAGCCTCAGACAGT
GGTTCAAAGTTTTTTTCTTCCATTTCAGGTGTCGTGAAGCGGCCCTGCAGATATCAACAAGTTTGTACAA
AAAAGCAGGCACCATGCGACCCTCCGGGACGGCCGGGGCAGCGCTCCTGGCGCTGCTGGCTGCGCTCTGC
CCGGCGAGTCGGGCTCTGGAGGAAAAGAAAGTTTGCCAAGGCACGAGTAACAAGCTCACGCAGTTGGGCA
CTTTTGAAGATCATTTTCTCAGCCTCCAGAGGATGTTCAATAACTGTGAGGTGGTCCTTGGGAATTTGGA
AATTACCTATGTGCAGAGGAATTATGATCTTTCCTTCTTAAAGACCATCCAGGAGGTGGCTGGTTATGTC
CTCATTGCCCTCAACACAGTGGAGCGAATTCCTTTGGAAAACCTGCAGATCATCAGAGGAAATATGTACT
ACGAAAATTCCTATGCCTTAGCAGTCTTATCTAACTATGATGCAAATAAAACCGGACTGAAGGAGCTGCC
CATGAGAAATTTACAGGAAATCCTGCATGGCGCCGTGCGGTTCAGCAACAACCCTGCCCTGTGCAACGTG
GAGAGCATCCAGTGGCGGGACATAGTCAGCAGTGACTTTCTCAGCAACATGTCGATGGACTTCCAGAACC
ACCTGGGCAGCTGCCAAAAGTGTGATCCAAGCTGTCCCAATGGGAGCTGCTGGGGTGCAGGAGAGGAGAA
CTGCCAGAAACTGACCAAAATCATCTGTGCCCAGCAGTGCTCCGGGCGCTGCCGTGGCAAGTCCCCCAGT
GACTGCTGCCACAACCAGTGTGCTGCAGGCTGCACAGGCCCCCGGGAGAGCGACTGCCTGGTCTGCCGCA
AATTCCGAGACGAAGCCACGTGCAAGGACACCTGCCCCCCACTCATGCTCTACAACCCCACCACGTACCA
GATGGATGTGAACCCCGAGGGCAAATACAGCTTTGGTGCCACCTGCGTGAAGAAGTGTCCCCGTAATTAT
GTGGTGACAGATTACGGCTCGTGCGTCCGAGCCTGTGGGGCCGACAGCTATGAGATGGAGGAAGACGGCG
TCCGCAAGTGTAAGAAGTGCGAAGGGCCTTGCCGCAAAGTGTGTAACGGAATAGGTATTGGTGAATTTAA
AGACTCACTCTCCATAAATGCTACGAATATTAAACACTTCAAAAACTGCACCTCCATCAGTGGCGATCTC
CACATCCTGCCGGTGGCATTTAGGGGTGACTCCTTCACACATACTCCTCCTCTGGATCCACAGGAACTGG
ATATTCTGAAAACCGTAAAGGAAATCACAGGGTTTTTGCTGATTCAGGCTTGGCCTGAAAACAGGACGGA
CCTCCATGCCTTTGAGAACCTAGAAATCATACGCGGCAGGACCAAGCAACATGGTCAGTTTTCTCTTGCA
GTCGTCAGCCTGAACATAACATCCTTGGGATTACGCTCCCTCAAGGAGATAAGTGATGGAGATGTGATAA
TTTCAGGAAACAAAAATTTGTGCTATGCAAATACAATAAACTGGAAAAAACTGTTTGGGACCTCCGGTCA
GAAAACCAAAATTATAAGCAACAGAGGTGAAAACAGCTGCAAGGCCACAGGCCAGGTCTGCCATGCCTTG
TGCTCCCCCGAGGGCTGCTGGGGCCCGGAGCCCAGGGACTGCGTCTCTTGCCGGAATGTCAGCCGAGGCA
GGGAATGCGTGGACAAGTGCAACCTTCTGGAGGGTGAGCCAAGGGAGTTTGTGGAGAACTCTGAGTGCAT
ACAGTGCCACCCAGAGTGCCTGCCTCAGGCCATGAACATCACCTGCACAGGACGGGGACCAGACAACTGT
ATCCAGTGTGCCCACTACATTGACGGCCCCCACTGCGTCAAGACCTGCCCGGCAGGAGTCATGGGAGAAA
ACAACACCCTGGTCTGGAAGTACGCAGACGCCGGCCATGTGTGCCACCTGTGCCATCCAAACTGCACCTA
CGGATGCACTGGGCCAGGTCTTGAAGGCTGTCCAACGAATGGGCCTAAGATCCCGTCCATCGCCACTGGG
ATGGTGGGGGCCCTCCTCTTGCTGCTGGTGGTGGCCCTGGGGATCGGCCTCTTCATGCGAAGGCGCCACA
TCGTTCGGAAGCGCACGCTGCGGAGGCTGCTGCAGGAGAGGGAGCTTGTGGAGCCTCTTACACCCAGT
[981 nt withheld, positions 3849-4829]
TTCTTCAGCAGCCCCTCCACGTCACGGACTCCCCTCCTGAGCTCTCTGAGTGCAACCAGCAACAATTCCA
CCGTGGCTTGCATTGATAGAAATGGGCTGCAAAGCTGTCCCATCAAGGAAGACAGCTTCTTGCAGCGATA
CAGCTCAGACCCCACAGGCGCCTTGACTGAGGACAGCATAGACGACACCTTCCTCCCAGTGCCTGAATAC
ATAAACCAGTCCGTTCCCAAAAGGCCCGCTGGCTCTGTGCAGAATCCTGTCTATCACAATCAGCCTCTGA
ACCCCGCGCCCAGCAGAGACCCACACTACCAGGACCCCCACAGCACTGCAGTGGGCAACCCCGAGTATCT
CAACACTGTCCAGCCCACCTGTGTCAACAGCACATTCGACAGCCCTGCCCACTGGGCCCAGAAAGGCAGC
CACCAAATTAGCCTGGACAACCCTGACTACCAGCAGGACTTCTTTCCCAAGGAAGCCAAGCCAAATGGCA
TCTTTAAGGGCTCCACAGCTGAAAATGCAGAATACCTAAGGGTCGCGCCACAAAGCAGTGAATTTATTGG
AGCATAGAACCCAGCTTTCTTGTACAAAGTGGTTGATATCCAGCACAGTGGCGGCCGCTCGAGTCTAGAG
GGCCCGCGGTTCGAAGGTAAGCCTATCCCTAACCCTCTCCTCGGTCTCGATTCTACGCGTACCGGTTAGT
AATGAGATCCCTCCCCCCCCCCTAACGTTACTGGCCGAAGCCGCTTGGAATAAGGCCGGTGTGCGTTTGT
CTATATGTTATTTTCCACCATATTGCCGTCTTTTGGCAATGTGAGGGCCCGGAAACCTGGCCCTGTCTTC
TTGACGAGCATTCCTAGGGGTCTTTCCCCTCTCGCCAAAGGAATGCAAGGTCTGTTGAATGTCGTGAAGG
AAGCAGTTCCTCTGGAAGCTTCTTGAAGACAAACAACGTCTGTAGCGACCCTTTGCAGGCAGCGGAACCC
CCCACCTGGCGACAGGTGCCTCTGCGGCCAAAAGCCACGTGTATAAGATACACCTGCAAAGGCGGCACAA
CCCCAGTGCCACGTTGTGAGTTGGATAGTTGTGGAAAGAGTCAAATGGCTCTCCTCAAGCGTATTCAACA
AGGGGCTGAAGGATGCCCAGAAGGTACCCCATTGTATGGGATCTGATCTGGGGCCTCGGTGCACATGCTT
TACATGTGTTTAGTCGAGGTTAAAAAAACGTCTAGGCCCCCCGAACCACGGGGACGTGGTTTTCCTTTGA
AAAACACGATGATAATATGGCCACACATATGGTGAGCAAGGGCGAGGAGCTGTTCACCGGGGTGGTGCCC
ATCCTGGTCGAGCTGGACGGCGACGTAAACGGCCACAAGTTCAGCGTGTCCGGCGAGGGCGAGGGCGATG
CCACCTACGGCAAGCTGACCCTGAAGTTCATCTGCACCACCGGCAAGCTGCCCGTGCCCTGGCCCACCCT
CGTGACCACCCTGACCTACGGCGTGCAGTGCTTCAGCCGCTACCCCGACCACATGAAGCAGCACGACTTC
TTCAAGTCCGCCATGCCCGAAGGCTACGTCCAGGAGCGCACCATCTTCTTCAAGGACGACGGCAACTACA
AGACCCGCGCCGAGGTGAAGTTCGAGGGCGACACCCTGGTGAACCGCATCGAGCTGAAGGGCATCGACTT
CAAGGAGGACGGCAACATCCTGGGGCACAAGCTGGAGTACAACTACAACAGCCACAACGTCTATATCATG
GCCGACAAGCAGAAGAACGGCATCAAGGTGAACTTCAAGATCCGCCACAACATCGAGGACGGCAGCGTGC
AGCTCGCCGACCACTACCAGCAGAACACCCCCATCGGCGACGGCCCCGTGCTGCTGCCCGACAACCACTA
CCTGAGCACCCAGTCCGCCCTGAGCAAAGACCCCAACGAGAAGCGCGATCACATGGTCCTGCTGGAGTTC
GTGACCGCCGCCGGGATCACTCTCGGCATGGACGAGCTGTACAAGTAAATCGATAGATCCTAATCAACCT
CTGGATTACAAAATTTGTGAAAGATTGACTGGTATTCTTAACTATGTTGCTCCTTTTACGCTATGTGGAT
ACGCTGCTTTAATGCCTTTGTATCATGCTATTGCTTCCCGTATGGCTTTCATTTTCTCCTCCTTGTATAA
ATCCTGGTTGCTGTCTCTTTATGAGGAGTTGTGGCCCGTTGTCAGGCAACGTGGCGTGGTGTGCACTGTG
TTTGCTGACGCAACCCCCACTGGTTGGGGCATTGCCACCACCTGTCAGCTCCTTTCCGGGACTTTCGCTT
TCCCCCTCCCTATTGCCACGGCGGAACTCATCGCCGCCTGCCTTGCCCGCTGCTGGACAGGGGCTCGGCT
GTTGGGCACTGACAATTCCGTGGTGTTGTCGGGGAAATCATCGTCCTTTCCTTGGCTGCTCGCCTGTGTT
GCCACCTGGATTCTGCGCGGGACGTCCTTCTGCTACGTCCCTTCGGCCCTCAATCCAGCGGACCTTCCTT
CCCGCGGCCTGCTGCCGGCTCTGCGGCCTCTTCCGCGTCTTCGCCTTCGCCCTCAGACGAGTCGGATCTC
CCTTTGGGCCGCCTCCCCGCCTGAGATCCTTTAAGACCAATGACTTACAAGGCAGCTGTAGATCTTAGCC
ACTTTTTAAAAGAAAAGGGGGGACTGGAAGGGCTAATTCACTCCCAACGAAGACAAGATCTGCTTTTTGC
TTGTACTGGGTCTCTCTGGTTAGACCAGATCTGAGCCTGGGAGCTCTCTGGCTAACTAGGGAACCCACTG
CTTAAGCCTCAATAAAGCTTGCCTTGAGTGCTTCAAGTAGTGTGTGCCCGTCTGTTGTGTGACTCTGGTA
ACTAGAGATCCCTCAGACCCTTTTAGTCAGTGTGGAAAATCTCTAGCAGTAGTAGTTCATGTCATCTTAT
TATTCAGTATTTATAACTTGCAAAGAAATGAATATCAGAGAGTGAGAGGCCCGGGTTAATTAAGGAAAGG
GCTAGATCATTCTTGAAGACGAAAGGGCCTCGTGATACGCCTATTTTTATAGGTTAATGTCATGATAATA
ATGGTTTCTTAGACGTCAGGTGGCACTTTTCGGGGAAATGTGCGCGGAACCCCTATTTGTTTATTTTTCT
AAATACATTCAAATATGTATCCGCTCATGAGACAATAACCCTGATAAATGCTTCAATAATATTGAAAAAG
GAAGAGTATGAGTATTCAACATTTCCGTGTCGCCCTTATTCCCTTTTTTGCGGCATTTTGCCTTCCTGTT
TTTGCTCACCCAGAAACGCTGGTGAAAGTAAAAGATGCTGAAGATCAGTTGGGTGCACGAGTGGGTTACA
TCGAACTGGATCTCAACAGCGGTAAGATCCTTGAGAGTTTTCGCCCCGAAGAACGTTTTCCAATGATGAG
CACTTTTAAAGTTCTGCTATGTGGCGCGGTATTATCCCGTGTTGACGCCGGGCAAGAGCAACTCGGTCGC
CGCATACACTATTCTCAGAATGACTTGGTTGAGTACTCACCAGTCACAGAAAAGCATCTTACGGATGGCA
TGACAGTAAGAGAATTATGCAGTGCTGCCATAACCATGAGTGATAACACTGCGGCCAACTTACTTCTGAC
AACGATCGGAGGACCGAAGGAGCTAACCGCTTTTTTGCACAACATGGGGGATCATGTAACTCGCCTTGAT
CGTTGGGAACCGGAGCTGAATGAAGCCATACCAAACGACGAGCGTGACACCACGATGCCTGTAGCAATGG
CAACAACGTTGCGCAAACTATTAACTGGCGAACTACTTACTCTAGCTTCCCGGCAACAATTAATAGACTG
GATGGAGGCGGATAAAGTTGCAGGACCACTTCTGCGCTCGGCCCTTCCGGCTGGCTGGTTTATTGCTGAT
AAATCTGGAGCCGGTGAGCGTGGGTCTCGCGGTATCATTGCAGCACTGGGGCCAGATGGTAAGCCCTCCC
GTATCGTAGTTATCTACACGACGGGGAGTCAGGCAACTATGGATGAACGAAATAGACAGATCGCTGAGAT
AGGTGCCTCACTGATTAAGCATTGGTAACTGTCAGACCAAGTTTACTCATATATACTTTAGATTGATTTA
AAACTTCATTTTTAATTTAAAAGGATCTAGGTGAAGATCCTTTTTGATAATCTCATGACCAAAATCCCTT
AACGTGAGTTTTCGTTCCACTGAGCGTCAGACCCCGTAGAAAAGATCAAAGGATCTTCTTGAGATCCTTT
TTTTCTGCGCGTAATCTGCTGCTTGCAAACAAAAAAACCACCGCTACCAGCGGTGGTTTGTTTGCCGGAT
CAAGAGCTACCAACTCTTTTTCCGAAGGTAACTGGCTTCAGCAGAGCGCAGATACCAAATACTGTTCTTC
TAGTGTAGCCGTAGTTAGGCCACCACTTCAAGAACTCTGTAGCACCGCCTACATACCTCGCTCTGCTAAT
CCTGTTACCAGTGGCTGCTGCCAGTGGCGATAAGTCGTGTCTTACCGGGTTGGACTCAAGACGATAGTTA
CCGGATAAGGCGCAGCGGTCGGGCTGAACGGGGGGTTCGTGCACACAGCCCAGCTTGGAGCGAACGACCT
ACACCGAACTGAGATACCTACAGCGTGAGCTATGAGAAAGCGCCACGCTTCCCGAAGGGAGAAAGGCGGA
CAGGTATCCGGTAAGCGGCAGGGTCGGAACAGGAGAGCGCACGAGGGAGCTTCCAGGGGGAAACGCCTGG
TATCTTTATAGTCCTGTCGGGTTTCGCCACCTCTGACTTGAGCGTCGATTTTTGTGATGCTCGTCAGGGG
GGCGGAGCCTATGGAAAAACGCCAGCAACGCGGCCTTTTTACGGTTCCTGGCCTTTTGCTGGCCTTTTGC
TCACATGTTCTTTCCTGCGTTATCCCCTGATTCTGTGGATAACCGTATTACCGCCTTTGAGTGAGCTGAT
ACCGCTCGCCGCAGCCGAACGACCGAGCGCAGCGAGTCAGTGAGCGAGGAAGCGGAAGAGCGCCCAATAC
GCAAACCGCCTCTCCCCGCGCGTTGGCCGATTCATTAATGCAGCAAGCTCATGGCTGACTAATTTTTTTT
ATTTATGCAGAGGCCGAGGCCGCCTCGGCCTCTGAGCTATTCCAGAAGTAGTGAGGAGGCTTTTTTGGAG
GCCTAGGCTTTTGCAAAAAGCTCCCCGTGGCACGACAGGTTTCCCGACTGGAAAGCGGGCAGTGAGCGCA
ACGCAATTAATGTGAGTTAGCTCACTCATTAGGCACCCCAGGCTTTACACTTTATGCTTCCGGCTCGTAT
GTTGTGTGGAATTGTGAGCGGATAACAATTTCACACAGGAAACAGCTATGACATGATTACGAATTTCACA
AATAAAGCATTTTTTTCACTGCATTCTAGTTGTGGTTTGTCCAAACTCATCAATGTATCTTATCATGTCT
GGATCAACTGGATAACTCAAGCTAACCAAAATCATCCCAAACTTCCCACCCCATACCCTATTACCACTGC
CAATTACCTGTGGTTTCATTTACTCTAAACCTGTGATTCCTCTGAATTATTTTCATTTTAAAGAAATTGT
ATTTGTTAAATATGTACTACAAACTTAGTAGTTGGAAGGGCTAATTCACTCCCAAAGAAGACAAGATATC
CTTGATCTGTGGATCTACCACACACAAGGCTACTTCCCTGATTAGCAGAACTACACACCAGGGCCAGGGG
TCAGATATCCACTGACCTTTGGATGGTGCTACAAGCTAGTACCAGTTGAGCCAGATAAGGTAGAAGAGGC
CAATAAAGGAGAGAACACCAGCTTGTTACACCCTGTGAGCCTGCATGGGATGGATGACCCGGAGAGAGAA
GTGTTAGAGTGGAGGTTTGACAGCCGCCTAGCATTTCATCACGTGGCCCGAGAGCTGCATCCGGAGTACT
TCAAGAACTGCTGATATCGAGCTTGCTACAAGGGACTTTCCGCTGGGGACTTTCCAGGGAGGCGTGGCCT
GGGCGGGACTGGGGAGTGGCGAGCCCTCAGATCCTGCATATAAGCAGCTGCTTTTTGCCTGTACTGGGTC
TCTCTGGTTAGACCAGATCTGAGCCTGGGAGCTCTCTGGCTAACTAGGGAACCCACTGCTTAAGCCTCAA
TAAAGCTTGCCTTGAGTGCTTCAAGTAGTGTGTGCCCGTCTGTTGTGTGACTCTGGTAACTAGAGATCCC
TCAGACCCTTTTAGTCAGTGTGGAAAATCTCTAGCAGTGGCGCCCGAACAGGGACTTGAAAGCGAAAGGG
AAACCAGAGGAGCTCTCTCGACGCAGGACTCGGCTTGCTGAAGCGCGCACGGCAAGAGGCGAGGGGCGGC
GACTGGTGAGTACGCCAAAAATTTTGACTAGCGGAGGCTAGAAGGAGAGAGATGGGTGCGAGAGCGTCAG
TATTAAGCGGGGGAGAATTAGATCGCGATGGGAAAAAATTCGGTTAAGGCCAGGGGGAAAGAAAAAATAT
AAATTAAAACATATAGTATGGGCAAGCAGGGAGCTAGAACGATTCGCAGTTAATCCTGGCCTGTTAGAAA
CATCAGAAGGCTGTAGACAAATACTGGGACAGCTACAACCATCCCTTCAGACAGGATCAGAAGAACTTAG
ATCATTATATAATACAGTAGCAACCCTCTATTGTGTGCATCAAAGGATAGAGATAAAAGACACCAAGGAA
GCTTTAGACAAGATAGAGGAAGAGCAAAACAAAAGTAAGACCACCGCACAGCAAGCGGCCGGCCGCTGAT
CTTCAGACCTGGAGGAGGAGATATGAGGGACAATTGGAGAAGTGAATTATATAAATATAAAGTAGTAAAA
ATTGAACCATTAGGAGTAGCACCCACCAAGGCAAAGAGAAGAGTGGTGCAGAGAGAAAAAAGAGCAGTGG
GAATAGGAGCTTTGTTCCTTGGGTTCTTGGGAGCAGCAGGAAGCACTATGGGCGCAGCGTCAATGACGCT
GACGGTACAGGCCAGACAATTATTGTCTGGTATAGTGCAGCAGCAGAACAATTTGCTGAGGGCTATTGAG
GCGCAACAGCATCTGTTGCAACTCACAGTCTGGGGCATCAAGCAGCTCCAGGCAAGAATCCTGGCTGTGG
AAAGATACCTAAAGGATCAACAGCTCCTGGGGATTTGGGGTTGCTCTGGAAAACTCATTTGCACCACTGC
TGTGCCTTGGAATGCTAGTTGGAGTAATAAATCTCTGGAACAGATTTGGAATCACACGACCTGGATGGAG
TGGGACAGAGAAATTAACAATTACACAAGCTTAATA
