>Addgene plasmid #116260 | pHAGE-EGFR-H304Y | depositor partial sequence | sequence record 219134 | insert
ATGCGACCCTCCGGGACGGCCGGGGCAGCGCTCCTGGCGCTGCTGGCTGCGCTCTGCCCGGCGAGTCGGG
CTCTGGAGGAAAAGAAAGTTTGCCAAGGCACGAGTAACAAGCTCACGCAGTTGGGCACTTTTGAAGATCA
TTTTCTCAGCCTCCAGAGGATGTTCAATAACTGTGAGGTGGTCCTTGGGAATTTGGAAATTACCTATGTG
CAGAGGAATTATGATCTTTCCTTCTTAAAGACCATCCAGGAGGTGGCTGGTTATGTCCTCATTGCCCTCA
ACACAGTGGAGCGAATTCCTTTGGAAAACCTGCAGATCATCAGAGGAAATATGTACTACGAAAATTCCTA
TGCCTTAGCAGTCTTATCTAACTATGATGCAAATAAAACCGGACTGAAGGAGCTGCCCATGAGAAATTTA
CAGGAAATCCTGCATGGCGCCGTGCGGTTCAGCAACAACCCTGCCCTGTGCAACGTGGAGAGCATCCAGT
GGCGGGACATAGTCAGCAGTGACTTTCTCAGCAACATGTCGATGGACTTCCAGAACCACCTGGGCAGCTG
CCAAAAGTGTGATCCAAGCTGTCCCAATGGGAGCTGCTGGGGTGCAGGAGAGGAGAACTGCCAGAAACTG
ACCAAAATCATCTGTGCCCAGCAGTGCTCCGGGCGCTGCCGTGGCAAGTCCCCCAGTGACTGCTGCCACA
ACCAGTGTGCTGCAGGCTGCACAGGCCCCCGGGAGAGCGACTGCCTGGTCTGCCGCAAATTCCGAGACGA
AGCCACGTGCAAGGACACCTGCCCCCCACTCATGCTCTACAACCCCACCACGTACCAGATGGATGTGAAC
CCCGAGGGCAAATACAGCTTTGGTGCCACCTGCGTGAAGAAGTGTCCCCGTAATTATGTGGTGACAGATT
ACGGCTCGTGCGTCCGAGCCTGTGGGGCCGACAGCTATGAGATGGAGGAAGACGGCGTCCGCAAGTGTAA
GAAGTGCGAAGGGCCTTGCCGCAAAGTGTGTAACGGAATAGGTATTGGTGAATTTAAAGACTCACTCTCC
ATAAATGCTACGAATATTAAACACTTCAAAAACTGCACCTCCATCAGTGGCGATCTCCACATCCTGCCGG
TGGCATTTAGGGGTGACTCCTTCACACATACTCCTCCTCTGGATCCACAGGAACTGGATATTCTGAAAAC
CGTAAAGGAAATCACAGGGTTTTTGCTGATTCAGGCTTGGCCTGAAAACAGGACGGACCTCCATGCCTTT
GAGAACCTAGAAATCATACGCGGCAGGACCAAGCAACATGGTCAGTTTTCTCTTGCAGTCGTCAGCCTGA
ACATAACATCCTTGGGATTACGCTCCCTCAAGGAGATAAGTGATGGAGATGTGATAATTTCAGGAAACAA
AAATTTGTGCTATGCAAATACAATAAACTGGAAAAAACTGTTTGGGACCTCCGGTCAGAAAACCAAAATT
ATAAGCAACAGAGGTGAAAACAGCTGCAAGGCCACAGGCCAGGTCTGCCATGCCTTGTGCTCCCCCGAGG
GCTGCTGGGGCCCGGAGCCCAGGGACTGCGTCTCTTGCCGGAATGTCAGCCGAGGCAGGGAATGCGTGGA
CAAGTGCAACCTTCTGGAGGGTGAGCCAAGGGAGTTTGTGGAGAACTCTGAGTGCATACAGTGCCACCCA
GAGTGCCTGCCTCAGGCCATGAACATCACCTGCACAGGACGGGGACCAGACAACTGTATCCAGTGTGCCC
ACTACATTGACGGCCCCCACTGCGTCAAGACCTGCCCGGCAGGAGTCATGGGAGAAAACAACACCCTGGT
CTGGAAGTACGCAGACGCCGGCCATGTGTGCCACCTGTGCCATCCAAACTGCACCTACGGATGCACTGGG
CCAGGTCTTGAAGGCTGTCCAACGAATGGGCCTAAGATCCCGTCCATCGCCACTGGGATGGTGGGGGCCC
TCCTCTTGCTGCTGGTGGTGGCCCTGGGGATCGGCCTCTTCATGCGAAGGCGCCACATCGTTCGGAAGCG
CACGCTGCGGAGGCTGCTGCAGGAGAGGGAGCTTGTGGAGCCTCTTACACCCAGT
[981 nt withheld, positions 2086-3066]
TTCTTCAGCAGCCCCTCCACGTCACGGACTCCCCTCCTGAGCTCTCTGAGTGCAACCAGCAACAATTCCA
CCGTGGCTTGCATTGATAGAAATGGGCTGCAAAGCTGTCCCATCAAGGAAGACAGCTTCTTGCAGCGATA
CAGCTCAGACCCCACAGGCGCCTTGACTGAGGACAGCATAGACGACACCTTCCTCCCAGTGCCTGAATAC
ATAAACCAGTCCGTTCCCAAAAGGCCCGCTGGCTCTGTGCAGAATCCTGTCTATCACAATCAGCCTCTGA
ACCCCGCGCCCAGCAGAGACCCACACTACCAGGACCCCCACAGCACTGCAGTGGGCAACCCCGAGTATCT
CAACACTGTCCAGCCCACCTGTGTCAACAGCACATTCGACAGCCCTGCCCACTGGGCCCAGAAAGGCAGC
CACCAAATTAGCCTGGACAACCCTGACTACCAGCAGGACTTCTTTCCCAAGGAAGCCAAGCCAAATGGCA
TCTTTAAGGGCTCCACAGCTGAAAATGCAGAATACCTAAGGGTCGCGCCACAAAGCAGTGAATTTATTGG
AGCATGA
